Addgene plasmid #113351: ESR1-luciferase
Purpose: evaluate FOXA1 DIV motif enhancer activity near 50 kb of ESR1 gene
Depositing lab: Ralf Jauch. Depositing organization: Guangzhou Institute of Biomedicine and Health (GIBH), Chinese Academy of Sciences. Publication: DNA-mediated dimerization on a compact sequence signature controls enhancer engagement and regulation by FOXA1. Wang X, Srivastava Y, Jankowski A, Malik V, Wei Y, Del Rosario RC, Cojocaru V, Prabhakar S, Jauch R. Nucleic Acids Res. 2018 Jun 20;46(11):5470-5486. doi: 10.1093/nar/gky259. PubMed 29669022.
Backbone
  Vector backbone: pGL4-TK
  Backbone manufacturer: Promega
  Vector type: Luciferase
Growth in bacteria
  Bacterial resistance: Ampicillin, 100 μg/mL
  Growth temperature: 37°C
  Growth strain: DH5alpha
  Copy number: High Copy
Gene/Insert
  Gene/Insert name: ESR1-enhancer
  Species: H. sapiens (human)
  Entrez Gene: ESR1 (a.k.a. ER, ESR, ESRA, ESTRR, Era, NR3A1)
  Cloning method: Restriction Enzyme; 5′ cloning site KpnI (unknown if destroyed); 3′ cloning site EcoRV (unknown if destroyed)
Terms and licenses: Academic/Nonprofit Terms; Industry Terms: Not Available to Industry
How to cite: ESR1-luciferase was a gift from Ralf Jauch (Addgene plasmid # 113351 ; http://n2t.net/addgene:113351 ; RRID:Addgene_113351)
