[The description below was written by a language model from this plasmid's Addgene catalogue record and pLannotate feature annotations shown in this document.]
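Description:
ESR1-luciferase is a firefly luciferase reporter plasmid built on the Promega-derived pGL4-TK backbone and designed to test the activity of a human enhancer element in transfected mammalian cells. It is maintained in E. coli as a high-copy plasmid through a ColE1/pUC-type origin of replication and is selected with ampicillin via the β-lactamase (AmpR) gene. The sequenced record is 5,715 nt.

The reporter unit consists of the herpes simplex virus thymidine kinase (HSV TK) promoter driving the synthetic luc2 version of firefly luciferase, followed by an SV40 polyadenylation signal. The TK promoter supplies modest basal transcription, so that a regulatory fragment placed upstream can be scored by the change in luciferase output. A synthetic poly(A) signal and an RNA polymerase II pause site from the human α2 globin gene sit upstream of the cloning region, a standard arrangement that blocks read-through transcription from the backbone and lowers background. The insert, an enhancer fragment from the vicinity of the human ESR1 (estrogen receptor alpha) gene, was cloned between KpnI and EcoRV. It is not annotated as a named feature, but the unannotated stretch between the pause site and the TK promoter in the circular map is the likely position for it. Its exact length and coordinates are not stated. The short large T antigen and tetracycline-resistance fragments in the annotation are most likely backbone remnants rather than functional genes.

According to the record, the plasmid is used to evaluate the enhancer activity of a FOXA1 DIV motif located about 50 kb from ESR1, as part of work on DNA-mediated FOXA1 dimerization and enhancer regulation.
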