Features (pLannotate 1.2.2; 10 found; start..end, strand, type, name):
      1..752     +  promoter       HSV TK promoter: herpes simplex virus thymidine kinase promoter
    788..2440    +  CDS            luciferase: firefly luciferase synthetic luc2 version of the luciferase gene
   2484..2605    -  polyA_signal   SV40 poly(A) signal: SV40 polyadenylation signal
   2628..2696    -  CDS            large T antigen (fragment): large T antigen from SV40 (simian virus 40)
   2712..2844    +  CDS            TcR (fragment): tetracycline efflux protein; tet; confers resistance to tetracycline
   3024..3612    -  rep_origin     ori: high-copy-number ColE1/pMB1/pBR322/pUC origin of replication
   3812..4672    -  CDS            AmpR: β-lactamase confers resistance to ampicillin, carbenicillin, and related antibiotics
   4673..4714    -  promoter       AmpR promoter (fragment): bla
   4777..4825    +  polyA_signal   poly(A) signal: synthetic polyadenylation signal
   4839..4930    +  misc_feature   pause site: RNA polymerase II transcriptional pause signal from the human α2 globin gene
>Addgene plasmid #113351 | ESR1-luciferase | addgene full sequence | sequence record 221921 | Addgene NGS Result
AATGAGTCTTCGGACCTCGCGGGGGCCGCTTAAGCGGTGGTTAGGGTTTGTCTGACGCGGGGGGAGGGGG
AAGGAACGAAACACTCTCATTCGGAGGCGGCTCGGGGTTTGGTCTTGGTGGCCACGGGCACGCAGAAGAG
CGCCGCGATCCTCTTAAGCACCCCCCCGCCCTCCGTGGAGGCGGGGGTTTGGTCGGCGGGTGGTAACTGG
CGGGCCGCTGACTCGGGCGGGTCGCGCGCCCCAGAGTGTGACCTTTTCGGTCTGCTCGCAGACCCCCGGG
CGGCGCCGCCGCGGCGGCGACGGGCTCGCTGGGTCCTAGGCTCCATGGGGACCGTATACGTGGACAGGCT
CTGGAGCATCCGCACGACTGCGGTGATATTACCGGAGACCTTCTGCGGGACGAGCCGGGTCACGCGGCTG
ACGCGGAGCGTCCGTTGGGCGACAAACACCAGGACGGGGCACAGGTACACTATCTTGTCACCCGGAGGCG
CGAGGGACTGCAGGAGCTTCAGGGAGTGGCGCAGCTGCTTCATCCCCGTGGCCCGTTGCTCGCGTTTGCT
GGCGGTGTCCCCGGAAGAAATATATTTGCATGTCTTTAGTTCTATGATGACACAAACCCCGCCCAGCGTC
TTGTCATTGGCGAATTCGAACACGCAGATGCAGTCGGGGCGGCGCGGTCCCAGGTCCACTTCGCATATTA
AGGTGACGCGTGTGGCCTCGAACACCGAGCGACCCTGCAGCGACCCGCTTAAAAGCTTGGCAATCCGGTA
CTGTTGGTAAAGCCACCATGGAAGATGCCAAAAACATTAAGAAGGGCCCAGCGCCATTCTACCCACTCGA
AGACGGGACCGCCGGCGAGCAGCTGCACAAAGCCATGAAGCGCTACGCCCTGGTGCCCGGCACCATCGCC
TTTACCGACGCACATATCGAGGTGGACATTACCTACGCCGAGTACTTCGAGATGAGCGTTCGGCTGGCAG
AAGCTATGAAGCGCTATGGGCTGAATACAAACCATCGGATCGTGGTGTGCAGCGAGAATAGCTTGCAGTT
CTTCATGCCCGTGTTGGGTGCCCTGTTCATCGGTGTGGCTGTGGCCCCAGCTAACGACATCTACAACGAG
CGCGAGCTGCTGAACAGCATGGGCATCAGCCAGCCCACCGTCGTATTCGTGAGCAAGAAAGGGCTGCAAA
AGATCCTCAACGTGCAAAAGAAGCTACCGATCATACAAAAGATCATCATCATGGATAGCAAGACCGACTA
CCAGGGCTTCCAAAGCATGTACACCTTCGTGACTTCCCATTTGCCACCCGGCTTCAACGAGTACGACTTC
GTGCCCGAGAGCTTCGACCGGGACAAAACCATCGCCCTGATCATGAACAGTAGTGGCAGTACCGGATTGC
CCAAGGGCGTAGCCCTACCGCACCGCACCGCTTGTGTCCGATTCAGTCATGCCCGCGACCCCATCTTCGG
CAACCAGATCATCCCCGACACCGCTATCCTCAGCGTGGTGCCATTTCACCACGGCTTCGGCATGTTCACC
ACGCTGGGCTACTTGATCTGCGGCTTTCGGGTCGTGCTCATGTACCGCTTCGAGGAGGAGCTATTCTTGC
GCAGCTTGCAAGACTATAAGATTCAATCTGCCCTGCTGGTGCCCACACTATTTAGCTTCTTCGCTAAGAG
CACTCTCATCGACAAGTACGACCTAAGCAACTTGCACGAGATCGCCAGCGGCGGGGCGCCGCTCAGCAAG
GAGGTAGGTGAGGCCGTGGCCAAACGCTTCCACCTACCAGGCATCCGCCAGGGCTACGGCCTGACAGAAA
CAACCAGCGCCATTCTGATCACCCCCGAAGGGGACGACAAGCCTGGCGCAGTAGGCAAGGTGGTGCCCTT
CTTCGAGGCTAAGGTGGTGGACTTGGACACCGGTAAGACACTGGGTGTGAACCAGCGCGGCGAGCTGTGC
GTCCGTGGCCCCATGATCATGAGCGGCTACGTTAACAACCCCGAGGCTACAAACGCTCTCATCGACAAGG
ACGGCTGGCTGCACAGCGGCGACATCGCCTACTGGGACGAGGACGAGCACTTCTTCATCGTGGACCGGCT
GAAGAGCCTGATCAAATACAAGGGCTACCAGGTAGCCCCAGCCGAACTGGAGAGCATCCTGCTGCAACAC
CCCAACATCTTCGACGCCGGGGTCGCCGGCCTGCCCGACGACGATGCCGGCGAGCTGCCCGCCGCAGTCG
TCGTGCTGGAACACGGTAAAACCATGACCGAGAAGGAGATCGTGGACTATGTGGCCAGCCAGGTTACAAC
CGCCAAGAAGCTGCGCGGTGGTGTTGTGTTCGTGGACGAGGTGCCTAAAGGACTGACCGGCAAGTTGGAC
GCCCGCAAGATCCGCGAGATTCTCATTAAGGCCAAGAAGGGCGGCAAGATCGCCGTGTAATAATTCTAGA
GTCGGGGCGGCCGGCCGCTTCGAGCAGACATGATAAGATACATTGATGAGTTTGGACAAACCACAACTAG
AATGCAGTGAAAAAAATGCTTTATTTGTGAAATTTGTGATGCTATTGCTTTATTTGTAACCATTATAAGC
TGCAATAAACAAGTTAACAACAACAATTGCATTCATTTTATGTTTCAGGTTCAGGGGGAGGTGTGGGAGG
TTTTTTAAAGCAAGTAAAACCTCTACAAATGTGGTAAAATCGATAAGGATCCGTCGACCGATGCCCTTGA
GAGCCTTCAACCCAGTCAGCTCCTTCCGGTGGGCGCGGGGCATGACTATCGTCGCCGCACTTATGACTGT
CTTCTTTATCATGCAACTCGTAGGACAGGTGCCGGCAGCGCTCTTCCGCTTCCTCGCTCACTGACTCGCT
GCGCTCGGTCGTTCGGCTGCGGCGAGCGGTATCAGCTCACTCAAAGGCGGTAATACGGTTATCCACAGAA
TCAGGGGATAACGCAGGAAAGAACATGTGAGCAAAAGGCCAGCAAAAGGCCAGGAACCGTAAAAAGGCCG
CGTTGCTGGCGTTTTTCCATAGGCTCCGCCCCCCTGACGAGCATCACAAAAATCGACGCTCAAGTCAGAG
GTGGCGAAACCCGACAGGACTATAAAGATACCAGGCGTTTCCCCCTGGAAGCTCCCTCGTGCGCTCTCCT
GTTCCGACCCTGCCGCTTACCGGATACCTGTCCGCCTTTCTCCCTTCGGGAAGCGTGGCGCTTTCTCATA
GCTCACGCTGTAGGTATCTCAGTTCGGTGTAGGTCGTTCGCTCCAAGCTGGGCTGTGTGCACGAACCCCC
CGTTCAGCCCGACCGCTGCGCCTTATCCGGTAACTATCGTCTTGAGTCCAACCCGGTAAGACACGACTTA
TCGCCACTGGCAGCAGCCACTGGTAACAGGATTAGCAGAGCGAGGTATGTAGGCGGTGCTACAGAGTTCT
TGAAGTGGTGGCCTAACTACGGCTACACTAGAAGAACAGTATTTGGTATCTGCGCTCTGCTGAAGCCAGT
TACCTTCGGAAAAAGAGTTGGTAGCTCTTGATCCGGCAAACAAACCACCGCTGGTAGCGGTGGTTTTTTT
GTTTGCAAGCAGCAGATTACGCGCAGAAAAAAAGGATCTCAAGAAGATCCTTTGATCTTTTCTACGGGGT
CTGACGCTCAGTGGAACGAAAACTCACGTTAAGGGATTTTGGTCATGAGATTATCAAAAAGGATCTTCAC
CTAGATCCTTTTAAATTAAAAATGAAGTTTTAAATCAATCTAAAGTATATATGAGTAAACTTGGTCTGAC
AGCGGCCGCAAATGCTAAACCACTGCAGTGGTTACCAGTGCTTGATCAGTGAGGCACCGATCTCAGCGAT
CTGCCTATTTCGTTCGTCCATAGTGGCCTGACTCCCCGTCGTGTAGATCACTACGATTCGTGAGGGCTTA
CCATCAGGCCCCAGCGCAGCAATGATGCCGCGAGAGCCGCGTTCACCGGCCCCCGATTTGTCAGCAATGA
ACCAGCCAGCAGGGAGGGCCGAGCGAAGAAGTGGTCCTGCTACTTTGTCCGCCTCCATCCAGTCTATGAG
CTGCTGTCGTGATGCTAGAGTAAGAAGTTCGCCAGTGAGTAGTTTCCGAAGAGTTGTGGCCATTGCTACT
GGCATCGTGGTATCACGCTCGTCGTTCGGTATGGCTTCGTTCAACTCTGGTTCCCAGCGGTCAAGCCGGG
TCACATGATCACCCATATTATGAAGAAATGCAGTCAGCTCCTTAGGGCCTCCGATCGTTGTCAGAAGTAA
GTTGGCCGCGGTGTTGTCGCTCATGGTAATGGCAGCACTACACAATTCTCTTACCGTCATGCCATCCGTA
AGATGCTTTTCCGTGACCGGCGAGTACTCAACCAAGTCGTTTTGTGAGTAGTGTATACGGCGACCAAGCT
GCTCTTGCCCGGCGTCTATACGGGACAACACCGCGCCACATAGCAGTACTTTGAAAGTGCTCATCATCGG
GAATCGTTCTTCGGGGCGGAAAGACTCAAGGATCTTGCCGCTATTGAGATCCAGTTCGATATAGCCCACT
CTTGCACCCAGTTGATCTTCAGCATCTTTTACTTTCACCAGCGTTTCGGGGTGTGCAAAAACAGGCAAGC
AAAATGCCGCAAAGAAGGGAATGAGTGCGACACGAAAATGTTGGATGCTCATACTCGTCCTTTTTCAATA
TTATTGAAGCATTTATCAGGGTTACTAGTACGTCTCTCAAGGATAAGTAAGTAATATTAAGGTACGGGAG
GTATTGGACAGGCCGCAATAAAATATCTTTATTTTCATTACATCTGTGTGTTGGTTTTTTGTGTGAATCG
ATAGTACTAACATACGCTCTCCATCAAAACAAAACGAAACAAAACAAACTAGCAAAATAGGCTGTCCCCA
GTGCAAGTGCAGGTGCCAGAACATTTCTCTGGCCTAACTGGCCGGTACCTTGTACTTCTAAGCAATTCTC
CCATCACCTGGACGTTAACTGCAGCCCACACTGCAGTGTCTTGACTGCAGTAGGCACTCAGTAAATATTT
ATTGATGGTCCTGATTATGGGATGATGAAATATGCTAAAGGTAACTTAAACTTTTGTCAATAAAACCGAG
TTTCAGGTTAGTTTGACCTTTTCCGTATCTCTAAATATTTTCTTTCATGTCATTTTTGTGAAATAGCTCA
CGAAAGTACTTATTGATTCTGAAATCCTTTTCCCCTCTGGTATTCCTGAGCTATCCTCACTCACACACAG
CACACCAGTGCTATTGTTTGCTGTTTTGTTAAAATCATTCTCATTAATATTCCTCATTCAATAAAAATAG
TTGATTCCCACTTATGCACCAAACTCTATTCTAAAGACTGCTGTTTATTTTATGGAGTCAATATCATCAT
TTTGTTTTCCATTCCACATAATAGTTGGATGCCAATATGAAGTGTATATTTATAAATAATATGTGCTTTT
ATTTATTTGTTTATTTTTATTTTACTTTAAGTTCTGGGATTAATATGTGCTTTTAACATTATTGTTTTAA
AATAACAGGAGATATCATATCTTAAGCACCTTCTATATTCTGGGCACTGTTCTAAATGTATCAAAGTTAT
CATCTCATTTAATCCCTCCACACACCTGAGGGAAGATCCTTTCTTGGATGGCTAAAATCCGGGCTTTCTT
GGATGGCTAAAATCCGGGCTTTCTTGGATGGCTAAAATCCGGGTA
